>Addgene plasmid #152311 | pGBW-m4134411 | addgene full sequence | sequence record 313252 | Addgene NGS Result
CGTTACATAACTTACGGTAAATGGCCCGCCTGGCTGACCGCCCAACGACCCCCGCCCATTGACGTCAATA
ATGACGTATGTTCCCATAGTAACGCCAATAGGGACTTTCCATTGACGTCAATGGGTGGAGTATTTACGGT
AAACTGCCCACTTGGCAGTACATCAAGTGTATCATATGCCAAGTACGCCCCCTATTGACGTCAATGACGG
TAAATGGCCCGCCTGGCATTATGCCCAGTACATGACCTTATGGGACTTTCCTACTTGGCAGTACATCTAC
GTATTAGTCATCGCTATTACCATGCTGATGCGGTTTTGGCAGTACATCAATGGGCGTGGATAGCGGTTTG
ACTCACGGGGATTTCCAAGTCTCCACCCCATTGACGTCAATGGGAGTTTGTTTTGGCACCAAAATCAACG
GGACTTTCCAAAATGTCGTAACAACTCCGCCCCATTGACGCAAATGGGCGGTAGGCGTGTACGGTGGGAG
GTCTATATAAGCAGAGCTGGTTTAGTGAACCGTCAGATCAGATCTTTGTCGATCCTACCATCCACTCGAC
ACACCCGCCAGCGGCCGCCACCATGGCCTACACAAGATATGTGGATAACAATTTTTGTGGGCCGGACGGA
TACCCTTTAGAATGCATCAAAGATTTGCTTGCAAGGGCGGGCAAGGCTTCGTGCACTCTGTCCGAGCAGC
TGGACTTCATTGATACCAAGCGCGGTGTTTATTGTTGCCGAGAGCATGAACACGAGATAGCCTGGTATAC
GGAACGGTCAGAGAAAAGTTACGAACTCCAAACCCCATTCGAGATCAAGCTAGCTAAAAAGTTTGACACT
TTCAACGGCGAATGTCCCAATTTTGTCTTTCCCCTGAACTCTATTATCAAAACAATACAGCCTCGGGTGG
AGAAGAAGAAATTAGACGGATTCATGGGGCGTATTAGGAGCGTATACCCAGTGGCCAGCCCGAATGAATG
CAACCAGATGTGTCTTTCCACACTGATGAAGTGCGATCACTGTGGCGAGACTTCTTGGCAAACCGGTGAC
TTCGTAAAAGCGACATGCGAGTTTTGTGGTACCGAGAATCTGACTAAGGAGGGAGCTACCACATGCGGCT
ATTTGCCACAGAATGCAGTGGTCAAGATCTACTGTCCTGCATGCCATAACTCTGAAGTCGGCCCCGAGCA
CTCGCTCGCCGAATATCACAATGAGAGCGGGCTAAAAACTATACTGAGGAAAGGAGGTCGCACCATCGCC
TTTGGGGGCTGCGTTTTCTCCTACGTGGGGTGTCATAACAAATGTGCCTATTGGGTTCCCAGAGCCTCCG
CTAACATTGGGTGCAATCATACGGGAGTGGTCGGGGAAGGCTCAGAAGGCTTGAACGATAACCTCCTTGA
AATTCTGCAAAAGGAGAAGGTGAATATCAATATCGTTGGCGACTTCAAGTTAAATGAGGAAATCGCGATT
ATTCTGGCAAGTTTTTCTGCCTCAACTAGCGCCTTTGTAGAGACAGTGAAAGGACTCGATTATAAAGCTT
TCAAACAGATAGTCGAGAGTTGTGGTAACTTCAAGGTTACAAAGGGCAAGGCTAAAAAGGGTGCTTGGAA
CATTGGAGAGCAGAAGTCAATCTTGAGTCCACTGTACGCGTTTGCATCTGAGGCCGCCCGTGTGGTCAGG
AGCATATTCAGTCGAACCCTAGAAACCGCACAGAATAGCGTGCGGGTATTACAGAAGGCGGCTATTACTA
TTCTCGACGGTATCTCGCAGTATTCTCTGAGACTGATCGACGCCATGATGTTTACAAGCGATCTGGCAAC
GAATAACTTAGTGGTCATGGCGTACATAACCGGAGGGGTCGTGCAACTTACCTCCCAGTGGCTAACGAAC
ATCTTTGGGACGGTTTACGAGAAGCTAAAACCTGTGCTGGACTGGCTCGAAGAGAAATTCAAAGAAGGCG
TGGAATTTTTGCGTGACGGGTGGGAGATCGTAAAGTTCATATCAACATGTGCTTGCGAAATCGTTGGCGG
ACAAATCGTAACTTGCGCAAAAGAGATTAAAGAATCGGTGCAGACCTTCTTTAAACTTGTTAACAAATTC
CTGGCTTTGTGTGCCGATTCTATTATCATCGGGGGAGCAAAGCTTAAAGCCCTAAATTTAGGCGAGACAT
TTGTGACGCACAGTAAGGGCCTGTATAGAAAGTGCGTGAAGAGTCGCGAAGAAACCGGACTGCTCATGCC
CTTAAAAGCGCCAAAAGAAATAATTTTCCTGGAAGGGGAGACATTGCCCACTGAAGTGCTCACTGAGGAA
GTAGTTCTGAAAACTGGGGATCTGCAACCTTTAGAGCAGCCGACCTCCGAGGCCGTCGAGGCACCTCTCG
TGGGAACCCCGGTCTGTATTAATGGGTTGATGCTGCTCGAGATTAAGGATACCGAAAAATACTGCGCACT
AGCCCCCAACATGATGGTGACTAACAACACATTTACCCTCAAGGGAGGGGAAAACCTTTACTTTCAGTCG
GGACGGCGAATCCCGGGGCTGATAAATCCCTGGAAAAGGAGATGGAAGAAGAACTTTATTGCAGTGTCTG
CGGCTAACCGGTTCAAAAAGATCAGTTCAAGCGGCGCCCTAGATTACGACATTCCTACGACCGCCTCCGA
GAATCTCTATTTCCAGGGTGAATTTGGCTTGGCACAACATGACGAGGCCGTCGATAACAAGTTTAATAAA
GAACAGCAGAACGCTTTCTATGAGATCCTTCACTTACCAAATCTGAACGAAGAGCAACGCAACGCTTTCA
TTCAGAGCCTGAAAGACGATCCCTCGCAGTCTGCAAATCTCCTGGCCGAAGCCAAGAAGCTGAATGACGC
ACAGGCTCCAAAAGTTGATAACAAGTTTAACAAGGAGCAGCAGAATGCTTTCTACGAGATATTGCACCTT
CCTAATCTGAATGAGGAACAAAGAAATGCATTTATCCAGTCCCTAAAAGACGATCCATCACAGAGTGCCA
ACCTGCTTGCGGAAGCCAAAAAGCTCAATGATGCCCAGGCCCCGAAAGTAGACGCGAACCATCAATAAGG
ATCCGCAGGCCTCTGCTAGCTTGACTGACTGAGATACAGCGTACCTTCAGCTCACAGACATGATAAGATA
CATTGATGAGTTTGGACAAACCACAACTAGAATGCAGTGAAAAAAATGCTTTATTTGTGAAATTTGTGAT
GCTATTGCTTTATTTGTAACCATTATAAGCTGCAATAAACAAGTTAACAACAACAATTGCATTCATTTTA
TGTTTCAGGTTCAGGGGGAGGTGTGGGAGGTTTTTTAAAGCAAGTAAAACCTCTACAAATGTGGTATTGG
CCCATCTCTATCGGTATCGTAGCATAACCCCTTGGGGCCTCTAAACGGGTCTTGAGGGGTTTTTTGTGCC
CCTCGGGCCGGATTGCTATCTACCGGCATTGGCGCAGAAAAAAATGCCTGATGCGACGCTGCGCGTCTTA
TACTCCCACATATGCCAGATTCAGCAACGGATACGGCTTCCCCAACTTGCCCACTTCCATACGTGTCCTC
CTTACCAGAAATTTATCCTTAAGGTCGTCAGCTATCCTGCAGGCGATCTCTCGATTTCGATCAAGACATT
CCTTTAATGGTCTTTTCTGGACACCACTAGGGGTCAGAAGTAGTTCATCAAACTTTCTTCCCTCCCTAAT
CTCATTGGTTACCTTGGGCTATCGAAACTTAATTAACCAGTCAAGTCAGCTACTTGGCGAGATCGACTTG
TCTGGGTTTCGACTACGCTCAGAATTGCGTCAGTCAAGTTCGATCTGGTCCTTGCTATTGCACCCGTTCT
CCGATTACGAGTTTCATTTAAATCATGTGAGCAAAAGGCCAGCAAAAGGCCAGGAACCGTAAAAAGGCCG
CGTTGCTGGCGTTTTTCCATAGGCTCCGCCCCCCTGACGAGCATCACAAAAATCGACGCTCAAGTCAGAG
GTGGCGAAACCCGACAGGACTATAAAGATACCAGGCGTTTCCCCCTGGAAGCTCCCTCGTGCGCTCTCCT
GTTCCGACCCTGCCGCTTACCGGATACCTGTCCGCCTTTCTCCCTTCGGGAAGCGTGGCGCTTTCTCATA
GCTCACGCTGTAGGTATCTCAGTTCGGTGTAGGTCGTTCGCTCCAAGCTGGGCTGTGTGCACGAACCCCC
CGTTCAGCCCGACCGCTGCGCCTTATCCGGTAACTATCGTCTTGAGTCCAACCCGGTAAGACACGACTTA
TCGCCACTGGCAGCAGCCACTGGTAACAGGATTAGCAGAGCGAGGTATGTAGGCGGTGCTACAGAGTTCT
TGAAGTGGTGGCCTAACTACGGCTACACTAGAAGAACAGTATTTGGTATCTGCGCTCTGCTGAAGCCAGT
TACCTTCGGAAAAAGAGTTGGTAGCTCTTGATCCGGCAAACAAACCACCGCTGGTAGCGGTGGTTTTTTT
GTTTGCAAGCAGCAGATTACGCGCAGAAAAAAAGGATCTCAAGAAGATCCTTTGATCTTTTCTACGGGGT
CTGACGCTCAGTGGAACGAAAACTCACGTTAAGGGATTTTGGTCATGAGATTATCAAAAAGGATCTTCAC
CTAGATCCTTTTAAATTAAAAATGAAGTTTTAAATCAATCTAAAGTATATATGAGTAAACTTGGTCTGAC
AGTTACCAATGCTTAATCAGTGAGGCACCTATCTCAGCGATCTGTCTATTTCGTTCATCCATAGTTGCAT
TTAAATTTCCGAACTCTCCAAGGCCCTCGTCGGAAAATCTTCAAACCTTTCGTCCGATCCATCTTGCAGG
CTACCTCTCGAACGAACTATCGCAAGTCTCTTGGCCGGCCTTGCGCCTTGGCTATTGCTTGGCAGCGCCT
ATCGCCAGGTATTACTCCAATCCCGAATATCCGAGATCGGGATCACCCGAGAGAAGTTCAACCTACATCC
TCAATCCCGATCTATCCGAGATCCGAGGAATATCGAAATCGGGGCGCGCCTGGCCTCCGCGCCGGGTTTT
GGCGCCTCCCGCGGGCGCCCCCCTCGTCACGGCGAGCGCTGCCACGTCAGACGAAGGGCGCAGGAGCGTC
CTGATCCTTCCGCCCGGACGCTCAGGACAGCGGCCCGCTGCTCATAAGACTCGGCCTTAGAACCCCAGTA
TCAGCAGAAGGACATTTTAGGACGGGACTTGGGTGACTCTAGGGCACTGGTTTTCTTTCCAGAGAGCGGA
ACAGGCGAGGAAAAGTAGTCCCTTCTCGGCGATTCTGCGGAGGGATCTCCGTGGGGCGGTGAACGCCGAT
GATTATATAAGGACGCGCCGGGTGTGGCACAGCTAGTTCCGTCGCAGCCGGGATTTGGGTCGCGGTTCTT
GTTTGTGGATCGCTGTGATCGTCACTTGGTGAGTAGCGGGCTGCTGGGCTGGCCGGGGCTTTCGTGGCCG
CCGGGCCGCTCGGTGGGACGGAAGCGTGTGGAGAGACCGCCAAGGGCTGTAGTCTGGGTCCGCGAGCAAG
GTTGCCCTGAACTGGGGGTTGGGGGGAGCGCAGCAAAATGGCGGCTGTTCCCGAGTCTTGAATGGAAGAC
GCTTGTGAGGCGGGCTGTGAGGTCGTTGAAACAAGGTGGGGGGCATGGTGGGCGGCAAGAACCCAAGGTC
TTGAGCCCTTCGCTAATGCGGGAAAGCTCTTATTCGGGTGAGATGGGCTGGGCACCATCTGGGGACCCTG
ACGTGAAGTTTGTCACTGACTGGAGAACTCGGTTTGTCGTCTGTTGCGGGGGCGGCAGTTATGGCGGTGC
CGTTGGGCAGTGCACCCGTACCTTTGGGAGCGCGCGCCCTCGTCGTGTCGTGACGTCACCCGTTCTGTTG
GCTTATAATGCAGGGTGGGGCCACCTGCCGGTAGGTGTGCGGTAGGCTTTTCTCCGTCGCAGGACGCAGG
GTTCGGGCCTAGGGTAGGCTCTCCTGAATCGACAGGCGCCGGACCTCTGGTGAGGGGAGGGATAAGTGAG
GCGTCAGTTTCTTTGGTCGGTTTTATGTACCTATCTTCTTAAGTAGCTGAAGCTCCGGTTTTGAACTATG
CGCTCGGGGTTGGCGAGTGTGTTTTGTGAAGTTTTTTAGGCACCTTTTGAAATGTAATCATTTGGGTCAA
TATGTAATTTTCAGTGTTAGACTTGTAAATTGTCCGCTAAATTCTGGCCGTTTTTGGCTTTTTTGTTAGA
CAACATGGGTAAAAAGCCTGAACTCACCGCGACGTCTGTCGAGAAGTTTCTGATCGAAAAGTTCGACAGC
GTCTCCGACCTGATGCAGCTCTCGGAGGGCGAAGAATCTCGTGCTTTCAGCTTCGATGTAGGAGGGCGTG
GATATGTCCTGCGGGTAAATAGCTGCGCCGATGGTTTCTACAAAGATCGTTATGTTTATCGGCACTTTGC
ATCCGCCGCGCTCCCGATTCCGGAAGTGCTTGACATTGGGGAGTTCAGCGAGAGCCTGACCTATTGCATC
TCCCGCCGTGCACAGGGTGTCACGTTGCAAGACCTGCCTGAAACCGAACTGCCCGCTGTTCTGCAGCCGG
TCGCGGAGGCAATGGATGCCATCGCTGCCGCCGATCTTAGCCAGACGAGCGGGTTCGGCCCATTCGGACC
GCAAGGAATCGGTCAATACACTACATGGCGTGATTTCATATGCGCGATTGCTGATCCCCATGTGTATCAC
TGGCAAACTGTGATGGACGACACCGTCAGTGCGTCCGTCGCGCAGGCTCTCGATGAGCTGATGCTTTGGG
CCGAGGACTGCCCCGAAGTCCGGCACCTCGTGCACGCGGATTTCGGCTCCAACAATGTCCTGACGGACAA
TGGCCGCATAACAGCGGTCATTGACTGGAGCGAGGCGATGTTCGGGGATTCCCAATACGAGGTCGCCAAC
ATCTTCTTCTGGAGGCCGTGGTTGGCTTGTATGGAGCAGCAGACGCGCTACTTCGAGCGGAGGCATCCGG
AGCTTGCAGGATCGCCCCGGCTCCGGGCGTATATGCTCCGCATTGGTCTTGACCAACTCTATCAGAGCTT
GGTTGACGGCAATTTCGATGATGCAGCTTGGGCGCAGGGTCGATGCGACGCAATCGTCCGATCCGGAGCC
GGGACTGTCGGGCGTACACAAATCGCCCGCAGAAGCGCCGCCGTCTGGACCGATGGCTGTGTAGAAGTAC
TCGCCGATAGTGGAAACCGACGCCCCAGCACTCGTCCGAGGGCAAAGGAATAAGCTAGTATGTAAGCCTA
GTCTTAGATAATAAAATCGCTATCCATCGAAGATGGATGTGTGTTGGTTTTTTGTGTGTGTAACGCTAGG
CGCGCCTGGTGTACCGAGAACGATCCTCTCAGTGCGAGTCTCGACGATCCATATCGTTGCTTGGCAGTCA
GCCAGTCGGAATCCAGCTTGGGACCCAGGAAGTCCAATCGTCAGATATTGTACTCAAGCCTGGTCACGGC
AGCGTACCGATCTGTTTAAACCTAGATATTGATAGTCTGATCGGTCAACGTATAATCGAGTCCTAGCTTT
TGCAAACATCTATCAAGAGACAGGATCAGCAGGAGGCTTTCGCATGAGTATTCAACATTTCCGTGTCGCC
CTTATTCCCTTTTTTGCGGCATTTTGCCTTCCTGTTTTTGCTCACCCAGAAACGCTGGTGAAAGTAAAAG
ATGCTGAAGATCAGTTGGGTGCGCGAGTGGGTTACATCGAACTGGATCTCAACAGCGGTAAGATCCTTGA
GAGTTTTCGCCCCGAAGAACGCTTTCCAATGATGAGCACTTTTAAAGTTCTGCTATGTGGCGCGGTATTA
TCCCGTATTGACGCCGGGCAAGAGCAACTCGGTCGCCGCATACACTATTCTCAGAATGACTTGGTTGAGT
ATTCACCAGTCACAGAAAAGCATCTTACGGATGGCATGACAGTAAGAGAATTATGCAGTGCTGCCATAAC
CATGAGTGATAACACTGCGGCCAACTTACTTCTGACAACGATTGGAGGACCGAAGGAGCTAACCGCTTTT
TTGCACAACATGGGGGATCATGTAACTCGCCTTGATCGTTGGGAACCGGAGCTGAATGAAGCCATACCAA
ACGACGAGCGTGACACCACGATGCCTGTAGCAATGGCAACAACCTTGCGTAAACTATTAACTGGCGAACT
ACTTACTCTAGCTTCCCGGCAACAGTTGATAGACTGGATGGAGGCGGATAAAGTTGCAGGACCACTTCTG
CGCTCGGCCCTTCCGGCTGGCTGGTTTATTGCTGATAAATCTGGAGCCGGTGAGCGTGGGTCTCGCGGTA
TCATTGCAGCACTGGGGCCAGATGGTAAGCCCTCCCGTATCGTAGTTATCTACACGACGGGGAGTCAGGC
AACTATGGATGAACGAAATAGACAGATCGCTGAGATAGGTGCCTCACTGATTAAGCATTGGTAACCGATT
CTAGGTGCATTGGCGCAGAAAAAAATGCCTGATGCGACGCTGCGCGTCTTATACTCCCACATATGCCAGA
TTCAGCAACGGATACGGCTTCCCCAACTTGCCCACTTCCATACGTGTCCTCCTTACCAGAAATTTATCCT
TAAGATCCCGAATCGTTTAAACTCGACTCTGGCTCTATCGAATCTCCGTCGTTTCGAGCTTACGCGAACA
GCCGTGGCGCTCATTTGCTCGTCGGGCATCGAATCTCGTCAGCTATCGTCAGCTTACCTTTTTGGCAGCG
ATCGCGGCTCCCGACATCTTGGACCATTAGCTCCACAGGTATCTTCTTCCCTCTAGTGGTCATAACAGCA
GCTTCAGCTACCTCTCAATTCAAAAAACCCCTCAAGACCCGTTTAGAGGCCCCAAGGGGTTATGCTATCA
ATCGTTGCGTTACACACACAAAAAACCAACACACATCCATCTTCGATGGATAGCGATTTTATTATCTAAC
TGCTGATCGAGTGTAGCCAGATCTAGTAATCAATTACGGGGTCATTAGTTCATAGCCCATATATGGAGTT
CCG
Features (pLannotate 1.2.2; 22 found; start..end, strand, type, name):
      1..304     +  enhancer       CMV enhancer: human cytomegalovirus immediate early enhancer
    377..394     -  promoter       CMV promoter (fragment): human cytomegalovirus (CMV) immediate early promoter
    457..508     +  promoter       CMVd2 promoter: truncated human cytomegalovirus (CMV) immediate early promoter that yields moderately reduced expression relative to the full-length promoter
    586..2499    +  CDS            R1A_SARS2 (fragment): Experimental evidence at protein level: Swiss-Prot protein existence level 1. [Non-structural protein 10]: Plays a pivotal role in viral transcription by stimulating both nsp14 3'-5' exoribonuclease and nsp16 2'-O-methyltransferase activities. Therefore plays an essential role in viral mRNAs cap methylation. From Severe acute respiratory syndrome coronavirus 2 (2019-nCoV) (SARS-CoV-2).
   2554..2631    +  CDS            MYLK2 (fragment): MYLK2_HUMAN - Experimental evidence at protein level: Swiss-Prot protein existence level 1. Implicated in the level of global muscle contraction and cardiac function. Phosphorylates a specific serine in the N-terminus of a myosin light chain. From Homo sapiens (Human).
   2713..3063    +  CDS            spa (fragment): SPA_STAAU - Experimental evidence at protein level: Swiss-Prot protein existence level 1. Plays a role in the inhibition of the host innate and adaptive immune responses. Possesses five immunoglobulin-binding domains that capture both the fragment crystallizable region (Fc region) and the Fab region (part of Ig that identifies antigen) of immunoglobulins (By similarity). In turn, Staphylococcus aureus is protected from phagocytic killing via inhibition of Ig Fc region. In addition, the host elicited B-cell response is prevented due to a decrease of antibody-secreting cell proliferation that en
   3144..3265    -  polyA_signal   SV40 poly(A) signal: SV40 polyadenylation signal
   3288..3357    -  CDS            large T antigen (fragment): large T antigen from SV40 (simian virus 40)
   3380..3426    +  terminator     T7 terminator: transcription terminator for bacteriophage T7 RNA polymerase
   3456..3592    +  terminator     rrnG terminator: transcription terminator from the E. coli ribosomal RNA rrnG operon (Albrechtsen et al., 1991)
   3637..3708    +  misc_feature   3' β-globin insulator: insulator downstream of the human β-globin locus (Farrell et al., 2002)
   3934..4522    -  rep_origin     ori: high-copy-number ColE1/pMB1/pBR322/pUC origin of replication
   4694..4758    -  CDS            bla(M) (fragment): β-lactamase lacking the signal sequence; bla(M); allows cytosolic expression of β-lactamase
   5022..6231    +  promoter       UbC promoter: human ubiquitin C promoter
   6241..7262    +  CDS            HygR (fragment): hygromycin B phosphotransferase confers resistance to hygromycin
   7290..7338    +  polyA_signal   poly(A) signal: synthetic polyadenylation signal
   7604..8464    +  CDS            AmpR: β-lactamase; bla; confers resistance to ampicillin, carbenicillin, and related antibiotics
   8477..8613    +  terminator     rrnG terminator: transcription terminator from the E. coli ribosomal RNA rrnG operon (Albrechtsen et al., 1991)
   8765..8836    +  misc_feature   5' β-globin insulator: insulator upstream of the human β-globin locus (Farrell et al., 2002)
   8841..8887    -  terminator     T7 terminator: transcription terminator for bacteriophage T7 RNA polymerase
   8905..8953    -  polyA_signal   poly(A) signal: synthetic polyadenylation signal
   8984..9033    +  enhancer       CMV enhancer (fragment): human cytomegalovirus immediate early enhancer
