[The description below was written by a language model from this plasmid's Addgene catalogue record and pLannotate feature annotations shown in this document.]
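Description:
pGBW-m4134411 is a mammalian expression plasmid built on the pTwist_CMV_Hygro_6 backbone for producing the SARS-CoV-2 non-structural protein nsp2. It is propagated in E. coli as a high-copy plasmid through a ColE1/pUC-type origin and selected with ampicillin via a full-length β-lactamase gene. For selection in mammalian cells it carries a separate cassette in which the human ubiquitin C promoter drives hygromycin B phosphotransferase, followed by a synthetic polyadenylation signal. Bacterial terminators (rrnG and T7) and short β-globin insulator elements flank the functional units, presumably to limit read-through and interference between them.

The payload is a wild-type nsp2 coding sequence of about 1.9 kb, derived from the ORF1ab polyprotein gene. The automated annotation recognises it only as a fragment of the replicase polyprotein, and the functional text attached to that hit concerns nsp10 rather than nsp2. Expression is driven by the CMV immediate early enhancer and promoter. An SV40 polyadenylation signal, annotated on the opposite strand, lies just downstream of the tag. The C terminus of nsp2 is fused to a backbone-encoded tag described as a TEV-cleavable TAP tag. The feature table is consistent with this, showing a short myosin light chain kinase fragment, which typically corresponds to a calmodulin-binding peptide, followed by immunoglobulin-binding domains from Staphylococcus aureus protein A. The TEV site itself is not annotated.

This arrangement suits transient or hygromycin-selected stable expression of nsp2 in mammalian cells. The tag would allow tandem affinity purification, for example to isolate the protein or recover host interaction partners, though the record states only that the plasmid is for mammalian expression.
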