Addgene plasmid #152311: pGBW-m4134411
Purpose: Mammalian expression plasmid for SARS-CoV-2 nsp2
Depositing lab: Ginkgo Bioworks & Benjie Chen. Depositing organization: Ginkgo Bioworks.
Backbone
  Vector backbone: pTwist_CMV_Hygro_6
  Backbone size w/o insert (bp): 6525
  Vector type: Mammalian Expression
  Selectable markers: Hygromycin
Growth in bacteria
  Bacterial resistance: Ampicillin, 100 μg/mL
  Growth temperature: 37°C
  Growth strain: DH5alpha
  Copy number: High Copy
Gene/Insert
  Gene/Insert name: SARS-CoV-2 nsp2
  Species: Severe acute respiratory syndrome coronavirus 2
  Insert size (bp): 1913
  Mutation: wt
  Entrez Gene: ORF1ab (a.k.a. GU280_gp01)
  Promoter: CMV
  Tag / fusion protein: Cleavable TEV;TapTag (C terminal on backbone)
  Cloning method: Unknown
Resource information
  A portion of this plasmid was derived from a plasmid made by: GinkgoBioworks
Depositor comments: NCBI reference sequence: YP_009725298.1
How to cite: pGBW-m4134411 was a gift from Ginkgo Bioworks & Benjie Chen (Addgene plasmid # 152311 ; http://n2t.net/addgene:152311 ; RRID:Addgene_152311)
